Addgene plasmid #10938: 892 pFastBacHTb PTEN
Depositing lab: William Sellers. Depositing organization: Dana-Farber Cancer Institute.
Backbone
  Vector backbone: pFastBac HT B
  Backbone manufacturer: Invitrogen
  Backbone size w/o insert (bp): 4856
  Vector type: Insect Expression
  Selectable markers: Gentamicin
Growth in bacteria
  Bacterial resistance: Ampicillin, 100 μg/mL
  Growth temperature: 37°C
  Growth strain: DH5alpha
  Copy number: High Copy
Gene/Insert
  Gene/Insert name: PTEN
  Species: H. sapiens (human)
  Insert size (bp): 1200
  Entrez Gene: PTEN (a.k.a. 10q23del, BZS, CWS1, DEC, GLM2, MHAM, MMAC1, PTEN1, PTENbeta, PTENgama, TEP1)
  Tag / fusion protein: His (N terminal on backbone)
  Cloning method: Restriction Enzyme
  Sequencing primers: 5′ na
Terms and licenses: Academic/Nonprofit Terms; Industry Terms: Not Available to Industry
Depositor comments: For baculovirus expression.
How to cite: 892 pFastBacHTb PTEN was a gift from William Sellers (Addgene plasmid # 10938 ; http://n2t.net/addgene:10938 ; RRID:Addgene_10938)
