[The description below was written by a language model from this plasmid's Addgene catalogue record.]
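Description:
892 pFastBacHTb PTEN is an insect-cell expression construct built on the commercial pFastBac HT B backbone (about 4.9 kb without insert), a donor plasmid of the Bac-to-Bac type used to generate recombinant baculovirus. It carries a roughly 1.2 kb insert encoding human PTEN, the lipid and protein phosphatase tumour suppressor, cloned by restriction enzyme methods in frame with the N-terminal His tag supplied by the backbone. The plasmid is maintained in standard E. coli at high copy number under ampicillin selection, and the record also lists gentamicin as a selectable marker.

No feature table accompanies the record, so the promoter and flanking elements are not explicitly stated. In general, pFastBac HT vectors drive expression from the strong, very late baculoviral polyhedrin promoter and place the expression cassette together with the gentamicin resistance gene between Tn7 transposition arms. In a suitable bacmid-bearing E. coli host, this segment transposes into the baculovirus genome, with gentamicin used to select the recombinant bacmids. The bacmid is then introduced into insect cells to produce virus. The depositor notes only that the construct is for baculovirus expression. The expected use is therefore production of His-tagged human PTEN in infected insect cells, where the tag allows purification by metal-affinity chromatography for biochemical or enzymatic studies. The record does not describe any mutations in the PTEN sequence or give the cloning sites used.
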