>Addgene plasmid #10938 | 892 pFastBacHTb PTEN | addgene partial sequence | sequence record 18085 | Plyhedrin_fwd
NNNNNCTGTTTTCGNNNNGTTTTGTNNAAAAAAACCTATAAATATTCCGGATTATTCATACCGTCCCACC
ATCGGGCGCGGATCTCGGTCCGAAACCATGTCGTACTACCATCACCATCACCATCACGATTACGATATCC
CAACGACCGAAAACCTGTATTTTCAGGGCGCCATGGGATCCATGACAGCCATCATCAAAGAGATCGTTAG
CAGAAACAAAAGGAGATATCAAGAGGATGGATTCGACTTAGACTTGACCTATATTTATCCAAACATTATT
GCTATGGGATTTCCTGCAGAAAGACTTGAAGGCGTATACAGGAACAATATTGATGATGTAGTAAGGTTTT
TGGATTCAAAGCATAAAAACCATTACAAGATATACAATCTTTGTGCTGAAAGACATTATGACACCGCCAA
ATTTAATTGCAGAGTTGCACAATATCCTTTTGAAGACCATAACCCACCACAGCTAGAACTTATCAAACCC
TTTTGTGAAGATCTTGACCAATGGCTAAGTGAAGATGACAATCATGTTGCAGCAATTCACTGTAAAGCTG
GAAAGGGACGAACTGGTGTAATGATATGTGCATATTTATTACATCGGGGCAAATTTTTAAAGGCACAAGA
GGCCCTAGATTTCTATGGGGAAGTAAGGACCAGAGACAAAAAGGGAGTAACTATTCCCAGTCAGAGGCGC
TATGTGTATTATTATAGCTACCTGTTAAAGAATCATCTGGATTATAGACCAGTGGCACTGTTGTTTCANA
AGATGATGTTTGAAACNNTTCCAANNTTN
